>Addgene plasmid #211181 | pBiT3.1-C_NEDD1:1-660 | addgene full sequence | sequence record 425880 | Addgene NGS Result
AAGACGCGTTAATTAAGACGTCGGCAGTGAAAAAAATGCTTTATTTGTGAAATTTGTGATGCTATTGCTT
TATTTGTAACCATTATAAGCTGCAATAAACAAGTTAACAACAACAATTGCATTCATTTTATGTTTCAGGT
TCAGGGGGAGGTGTGGGAGGTTTTTTAAAGCAAGTAAAACCTCTACAAATGTGGTATGGCTGATTATGAT
CCGCGGCCGCAATACGTCGACGTTATCAGCTGACTTCGTACGAGAGCCTAGGATTATGGCGCGCCACTAG
TTATTAATAGTAATCAATTACGGGGTCATTAGTTCATAGCCCATATATGGAGTTCCGCGTTACATAACTT
ACGGTAAATGGCCCGCCTGGCTGACCGCCCAACGACCCCCGCCCATTGACGTCAATAATGACGTATGTTC
CCATAGTAACGCCAATAGGGACTTTCCATTGACGTCAATGGGTGGAGTATTTACGGTAAACTGCCCACTT
GGCAGTACATCAAGTGTATCATATGCCAAGTCCGCCCCCTATTGACGTCAATGACGGTAAATGGCCCGCC
TGGCATTATGCCCAGTACATGACCTTACGGGACTTTCCTACTTGGCAGTACATCTACGTATTAGTCATCG
CTATTACCATGGTGATGCGGTTTTGGCAGTACACCAATGGGCGTGGATAGCGGTTTGACTCACGGGGATT
TCCAAGTCTCCACCCCATTGACGTCAATGGGAGTTTGTTTTGGCACCAAAATCAACGGGACTTTCCAAAA
TGTCGTAATAACCCCGCCCCGTTGACGCAAATGGGCGGTAGGCGTGTACGGTGGGAGGTCTATATAAGCA
GAGCTGGTTTAGTGAACCGTCAGATCACTAGAATCTTTATTGCGGTAGTTTATCACAGTTAAATTGCTAA
CGCAGTCAGTGCTTCTGACACAACAGTCTCGAACTTAAGCTGCAGAAGTTGGTCGTGAGGCACTGGGCAG
GTAAGTATCAAGGTTACAAGACAGGTTTAAGGAGACCAATAGAAACTGGGCTTGTCGAGACAGAGAAGAC
TCTTGCGTTTCTGATAGGCACCTATTGGTCTTACTGACATCCACTTTGCCTTTCTCTCCACAGGTGTCCA
CTCCCAGTTCAATTACAGCTCTTAAGGCTAGAGTATTAATACGACTCACTATAGGGGCGATCGCAACAAG
CTTCGGGAAGATCTGGAGCTAGCGGCGGGGGATCCGGTGGGAATTCGACACCATGCAGGAAAACCTCAGA
TTTGCTTCATCAGGAGATGATATTAAAATATGGGATGCTTCATCTATGACATTGGTGGATAAATTCAACC
CACACACATCACCACATGGAATCAGCTCAATATGTTGGAGCAGCAATAATAACTTTTTAGTAACAGCATC
TTCCAGTGGCGACAAAATAGTTGTCTCAAGTTGCAAATGTAAACCTGTTCCACTTTTAGAGCTTGCTGAA
GGGCAAAAGCAGACATGTGTCAATTTAAATTCTACATCTATGTATTTGGTAAGCGGAGGCCTAAATAACA
CTGTTAATATTTGGGATTTAAAATCAAAAAGAGTTCATCGATCTCTTAAGGATCATAAAGATCAAGTAAC
TTGTGTAACATACAATTGGAATGATTGCTACATTGCTTCTGGATCTCTTAGTGGTGAAATTATTTTACAC
AGTGTAACCACTAATTTATCTAGTACTCCTTTTGGCCATGGTAGTAACCAGTCTGTTCGGCACTTGAAGT
ACTCCTTGTTTAAGAAATCACTACTGGGCAGTGTTTCGGATAATGGAATAGTAACTCTCTGGGATGTAAA
TAGTCAGAGTCCATACCATAACTTTGACAGTGTACACAAAGCTCCAGCGTCAGGCATCTGTTTTTCTCCT
GTCAATGAATTGCTCTTTGTAACCATAGGCTTGGATAAAAGAATCATCCTCTATGACACTTCAAGTAAGA
AGCTAGTGAAAACTTTAGTGGCTGACACTCCTCTAACTGCGGTAGATTTCATGCCTGATGGAGCCACTTT
GGCTATTGGATCTTCCCGGGGGAAAATATATCAATATGATTTAAGAATGTTGAAATCACCAGTTAAGACC
ATCAGTGCTCACAAGACATCTGTGCAGTGTATAGCATTTCAGTACTCCACTGTTCTTACTAAGTCAAGTT
TAAATAAAGGCTGTTCAAATAAGCCCACAACAGTGAACAAACGAAGTGTTAATGTGAATGCTGCTAGTGG
AGGAGTTCAGAATTCCGGAATTGTCAGAGAAGCACCTGCCACGTCCATTGCCACAGTTCTACCACAACCT
ATGACATCAGCTATGGGGAAAGGAACAGTTGCTGTTCAAGAAAAAGCAGGTTTGCCTCGAAGCATAAACA
CAGACACTTTATCTAAGGAAACAGACAGTGGAAAAAATCAGGATTTCTCCAGCTTTGATGATACTGGGAA
AAGTAGTTTAGGTGACATGTTCTCACCTATCAGAGATGATGCTGTAGTTAACAAGGGAAGTGATGAGTCC
ATAGGCAAAGGAGATGGCTTTGACTTTCTACCGCAGTTGAACTCAGTGTTTCCTCCAAGAAAAAATCCAG
TAACTTCAAGTACTTCAGTATTGCATTCTAGTCCTCTTAATGTTTTTATGGGATCTCCAGGGAAAGAGGA
AAATGAAAACCGTGATCTAACAGCTGAGTCTAAGAAAATATATATGGGAAAACAGGAATCTAAAGACTCC
TTCAAACAGTTAGCAAAGTTGGTCACATCTGGTGCTGAAAGTGGAAATCTAAATACCTCTCCATCATCTA
ACCAAACAAGAAATTCTGAGAAATTTGAAAAGCCAGAGAATGAAATTGAAGCCCAGTTGATATGTGAACC
CCCAATCAATGGATCCTCAACTCCAAATCCAAAGATAGCATCTTCTGTCACTGCTGGAGTTGCCAGTTCA
CTCTCAGAAAAAATAGCCGACAGCATTGGAAATAACCGGCAAAATGCACCATTGACTTCCATTCAAATTC
GTTTTATTCAGAACATGATACAGGAAACGTTGGATGACTTTAGAGAAGCATGCCATAGGGACATTGTGAA
TTTGCAAGTGGAGATGATTAAACAGTTTCATATGCAACTGAATGAAATGCATTCTTTGCTGGAAAGATAC
TCAGTGAATGAAGGTTTAGTGGCTGAAATTGAAAGACTACGAGAAGAAAACAAAAGATTACGGGCCCACT
TTTGGCTCGAGCGGTGGGAGCTCCGGTGTGAGCGGCTGGCGGCTGTTCAAGAAGATTAGCTAAGTTTAAA
CGGCCGCGACTCTAGACTGCAGGCATGCAAGCTGATTTGGCTGCTGCCACCGCTGAGCAAGGCCGCTTCG
AGCAGACATGATAAGATACATTGATGAGTTTGGACAAACCACAACTAGAATGCAGTGAAAAAAATGCTTT
ATTTGTGAAATTTGTGATGCTATTGCTTTATTTGTAACCATTATAAGCTGCAATAAACAAGTTAACAACA
ACAATTGCATTCATTTTATGTTTCAGGTTCAGGGGGAGATGTGGGAGGTTTTTTTAAGCAAGTAAAACCT
CTACAAATGTGGTAAAATCTTAATTAAGACTTCTAATATAACTTCGTATAGCATACATTATACGAAGTTA
TGGTTCCACTGTTGACAATTAATCATCGGCATAGTATATCGGCATAGTATAATACGACAAGGTGAGGAAC
TAAACCCAGGAGGCAGATCATGATTGAACAAGATGGATTGCACGCAGGTTCTCCGGCCGCTTGGGTGGAG
AGGCTATTCGGCTATGACTGGGCACAACAGACAATCGGCTGCTCTGATGCCGCCGTGTTCCGGCTGTCAG
CGCAGGGGCGCCCGGTTCTTTTTGTCAAGACCGACCTGTCCGGTGCCCTGAATGAACTGCAGGACGAGGC
AGCGCGGCTATCGTGGCTGGCCACGACGGGCGTTCCTTGCGCAGCTGTGCTCGACGTTGTCACTGAAGCG
GGAAGGGACTGGCTGCTATTGGGCGAAGTGCCGGGGCAGGATCTCCTGTCATCTCACCTTGCTCCTGCCG
AGAAAGTATCCATCATGGCTGATGCAATGCGGCGGCTGCATACGCTTGATCCGGCTACCTGCCCATTCGA
CCACCAAGCGAAACATCGCATCGAGCGAGCACGTACTCGGATGGAAGCCGGTCTTGTCGATCAGGATGAT
CTGGACGAAGAGCATCAGGGGCTCGCGCCAGCCGAACTGTTCGCCAGGCTCAAGGCGCGCATGCCCGACG
GCGAGGATCTCGTCGTGACCCATGGCGATGCCTGCTTGCCGAATATCATGGTGGAAAATGGCCGCTTTTC
TGGATTCATCGACTGTGGCCGGCTGGGTGTGGCGGACCGCTATCAGGACATAGCGTTGGCTACCCGTGAT
ATTGCTGAAGAGCTTGGCGGCGAATGGGCTGACCGCTTCCTCGTGCTTTACGGTATCGCCGCTCCCGATT
CGCAGCGCATCGCCTTCTATCGCCTTCTTGACGAGTTCTTCTGATTCGAAATGACCGACCAAGCGACGCC
CAACCGGTATCAGCTCACTCAAAGGCGGTAATACGGTTATCCACAGAATCAGGGGATAACGCAGGAAAGA
ACATGTGAGCAAAAGGCCAGCAAAAGGCCAGGAACCGTAAAAAGGCCGCGTTGCTGGCGTTTTTCCATAG
GCTCCGCCCCCCTGACGAGCATCACAAAAATCGACGCTCAAGTCAGAGGTGGCGAAACCCGACAGGACTA
TAAAGATACCAGGCGTTTCCCCCTGGAAGCTCCCTCGTGCGCTCTCCTGTTCCGACCCTGCCGCTTACCG
GATACCTGTCCGCCTTTCTCCCTTCGGGAAGCGTGGCGCTTTCTCATAGCTCACGCTGTAGGTATCTCAG
TTCGGTGTAGGTCGTTCGCTCCAAGCTGGGCTGTGTGCACGAACCCCCCGTTCAGCCCGACCGCTGCGCC
TTATCCGGTAACTATCGTCTTGAGTCCAACCCGGTAAGACACGACTTATCGCCACTGGCAGCAGCCACTG
GTAACAGGATTAGCAGAGCGAGGTATGTAGGCGGTGCTACAGAGTTCTTGAAGTGGTGGCCTAACTACGG
CTACACTAGAAGGACAGTATTTGGTATCTGCGCTCTGCTGAAGCCAGTTACCTTCGGAAAAAGAGTTGGT
AGCTCTTGATCCGGCAAACAAACCACCGCTGGTAGCGGTGGTTTTTTTGTTTGCAAGCAGCAGATTACGC
GCAGAAAAAAAGGATTTCAAGAAGATCCTTTGATCTTTTCTACGGGGTCTGACGCTCAGTGGAACGAAAA
CTCACGTTAAGGGATTTTGGTCATGAGATTATCAAAAAGGATCTTCACCTAGATCCTTTTATAGTCCGGA
ATCGTCACACAAAAAACCAACACACAGATGTAATGAAAATAAAGATATTTTATTGCGGCCATCGTGATGG
CTAGAGTTTAGCCCTCCCACACATAACCAGAGGGCAGCAATTCACGAATCCCAACTGCCGTCGGCTGTCC
ATCACTGTCCTTCACTATGGCTTTGATCCCAGGATGCAGATCGAGAAGCACCTGTCGGCACCGTCCGCAG
GGGCTCAAGATGCCCCTGTTCTCATTTCCGATCGCGACGATACAAGTCAGGTTGCCAGCTGCCGCAGCAG
CAGCAGTGCCCAGCACCACGAGTTCTGCACAAGGTCCCCCAGTAAAATGATATACATTGACACCAGTGAA
GATGCGGCCGTCGCTAGAGAGAGCTGCGCTGGCGACGCTGTAGTCTTCAGAGATGGGGATGCTGTTGATT
GTAGCCGTTGCTCTTTCAATGAGGGTGGATTCTTCTTGAGACAAAGGCTTGGCCATGGTGGCGCTAGTGT
CAGAAGAATCGAGCTTTTTGCAAAAGCCTAGGCCTCCAAAAAAGCCTCCTCACTACTTCTGGAATAGCTC
AGAGGCCGAGGCGGCCTCGGCCTCTGCATAAATAAAAAAAATTAGTCAGCCATGGGGCGGAGAATGGGCG
GAACTGGGCGGAGTTAGGGGCGGGATGGGCGGAGTTAGGGGCGGGACTATGGTTGCTGACTAATTGAGAT
GCATGCTTTGCATACTTCTGCCTGCTGGGGAGCCTGGGGACTTTCCACACCTGGTTGCTGACTAATTGAG
ATGCATGCTTTGCATACTTCTGCCTGCTGGGGAGCCTGGGGACTTTCCACACCCTAACTGACACACATTC
CACAGCTGGTTCTTTCCGCCTCAGAAGGTACCTAACCAAGTTCCTCTTTCAGAGGTTATTTCAGGCCATG
GTGCTGCGC
Features (pLannotate 1.2.2; 17 found; start..end, strand, type, name):
     24..105     -  polyA_signal   SV40 poly(A) signal: SV40 polyadenylation signal
    128..211     -  CDS            large T antigen (fragment): large T antigen from SV40 (simian virus 40)
    276..641     +  enhancer       CMV enhancer: human cytomegalovirus immediate early enhancer
    643..842     +  promoter       CMV promoter: human cytomegalovirus (CMV) immediate early promoter
    981..1113    +  intron         chimeric intron: chimera between introns from human β-globin and immunoglobulin heavy chain genes
   1157..1175    +  promoter       T7 promoter: promoter for bacteriophage T7 RNA polymerase
   1243..3222    +  CDS            NEDD1: NEDD1_HUMAN - Experimental evidence at protein level: Swiss-Prot protein existence level 1. Required for mitosis progression. Promotes the nucleation of microtubules from the spindle. From Homo sapiens (Human).
   3319..3346    +  CDS            SET1 (fragment): solubility-enhancement tag derived from T7 phage gene 10B
   3372..3493    -  polyA_signal   SV40 poly(A) signal: SV40 polyadenylation signal
   3516..3584    -  CDS            large T antigen (fragment): large T antigen from SV40 (simian virus 40)
   3608..3641    +  protein_bind   loxP: Cre-mediated recombination occurs in the 8-bp core sequence (GCATACAT). Cre recombinase
   3651..3698    +  promoter       EM7 promoter: synthetic bacterial promoter&nbsp
   3730..4521    +  CDS            neo: KKA2_KLEPN - Also known as kan, nptII. Experimental evidence at protein level: Swiss-Prot protein existence level 1. Resistance to kanamycin, neomycin, paromomycin, ribostamycin, butirosin and gentamicin B. From Klebsiella pneumoniae.
   4682..5270    -  rep_origin     ori: high-copy-number ColE1/pMB1/pBR322/pUC origin of replication
   5396..5444    -  polyA_signal   poly(A) signal: synthetic polyadenylation signal
   5468..5866    -  CDS            BSD: blasticidin S deaminase; Aspergillus terreus BSD; confers resistance to blasticidin
   5897..6254    -  promoter       SV40 promoter: SV40 enhancer and early promoter
