[The description below was written by a language model from this plasmid's Addgene catalogue record and pLannotate feature annotations shown in this document.]
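Description:
pBiT3.1-C_NEDD1:1-660 is a mammalian expression plasmid built on Promega's pBiT3.1-C backbone that produces full-length, wild-type human NEDD1 (residues M1–F660, also known as GCP-WD or TUBGCP7) carrying a C-terminal HiBiT tag. The coding sequence, derived from a Mammalian Gene Collection clone, was inserted by ligation-independent cloning between EcoRI and XhoI sites that remain intact. Transcription is driven by the CMV immediate-early enhancer and promoter, followed by a chimeric β-globin/immunoglobulin intron that aids mRNA processing, and terminates at an SV40 polyadenylation signal. A T7 promoter upstream of the insert serves as a sequencing primer site and could support in vitro transcription. The HiBiT peptide is joined to NEDD1 through a short glycine-serine linker. It is the small fragment of a split NanoLuc luciferase, and it complements the LgBiT partner to give luminescence, allowing sensitive quantification of the tagged protein.

For propagation in E. coli, the plasmid has a high-copy ColE1/pUC-type origin and a neo (nptII) gene under the bacterial EM7 promoter, which confers kanamycin resistance; a loxP site lies just upstream of this cassette. The catalogue lists neomycin/G418 as the mammalian selectable marker. The feature table, however, shows no eukaryotic promoter annotated directly ahead of neo, and instead shows a separate SV40 promoter-driven blasticidin S deaminase cassette with a synthetic poly(A) signal, so the annotated sequence points to blasticidin as a mammalian selection option. The short "SET1" and large T antigen fragments are probably annotation artefacts of the tag and poly(A) regions. The construct comes from a study of the ligandability of WD40 repeat proteins, where HiBiT-tagged NEDD1 would suit cellular protein-level or target-engagement assays, although the record does not name the specific assay.
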