Addgene plasmid #211181: pBiT3.1-C_NEDD1:1-660
Purpose: Mammalian expression of full-length human NEDD1. C-terminal HiBiT tag.
Depositing lab: Cheryl Arrowsmith. Depositing organization: University of Toronto. Publication: A Target Class Ligandability Evaluation of WD40 Repeat-Containing Proteins. Ackloo S, Li F, Szewczyk M, Seitova A, Loppnau P, Zeng H, Xu J, Ahmad S, Arnautova YA, Baghaie AJ, Beldar S, Bolotokova A, Centrella PA, Chau I, Clark MA, Cuozzo JW, Dehghani-Tafti S, Disch JS, Dong A, Dumas A, Feng JA, Ghiabi P, Gibson E, Gilmer J, Goldman B, Green SR, Guie MA, Guilinger JP, Harms N, Herasymenko O, Houliston S, Hutchinson A, Kearnes S, Keefe AD, Kimani SW, Kramer T, Kutera M, Kwak HA, Lento C, Li Y, Liu J, Loup J, Machado RAC, Mulhern CJ, Perveen S, Righetto GL, Riley P, Shrestha S, Sigel EA, Silva M, Sintchak MD, Slakman BL, Taylor RD, Thompson J, Torng W, Underkoffler C, von Rechenberg M, Walsh RT, Watson I, Wilson DJ, Wolf E, Yadav M, Yazdi AK, Zhang J, Zhang Y, Santhakumar V, Edwards AM, Barsyte-Lovejoy D, Schapira M, Brown PJ, Halabelian L, Arrowsmith CH. J Med Chem. 2025 Jan 23;68(2):1092-1112. doi: 10.1021/acs.jmedchem.4c02010. Epub 2024 Nov 4. PubMed 39495097.
Backbone
  Vector backbone: pBiT3.1-C
  Backbone manufacturer: Promega
  Vector type: Mammalian Expression
  Selectable markers: Neomycin (select with G418)
Growth in bacteria
  Bacterial resistance: Kanamycin, 50 μg/mL
  Growth temperature: 37°C
  Growth strain: DH5alpha
  Copy number: High Copy
Gene/Insert
  Gene/Insert name: NEDD1:M1-F660
  Species: H. sapiens (human)
  Insert size (bp): 1981
  Mutation: wild type
  Entrez Gene: NEDD1 (a.k.a. GCP-WD, TUBGCP7)
  Promoter: CMV
  Tag / fusion protein: GSSGGSSGVSGWRLFKKIS (C terminal on insert)
  Cloning method: Ligation Independent Cloning
  Sequencing primers: 5′ T7; 3′ TTGCTCAGCGGTGGCAGCAG
Resource information
  A portion of this plasmid was derived from a plasmid made by: Mammalian Gene Collection (BC027605)
Terms and licenses: Academic/Nonprofit Terms; Industry Terms: Not Available to Industry
Depositor comments: 5' Cloning Site: EcoR1 (not destroyed), 3' Cloning Site: Xho1 (not destroyed).
How to cite: pBiT3.1-C_NEDD1:1-660 was a gift from Cheryl Arrowsmith (Addgene plasmid # 211181 ; http://n2t.net/addgene:211181 ; RRID:Addgene_211181)
