>Addgene plasmid #211181 | pBiT3.1-C_NEDD1:1-660 | depositor partial sequence | sequence record 411840 | Insert sequence
ATGCAGGAAAACCTCAGATTTGCTTCATCAGGAGATGATATTAAAATATGGGATGCTTCATCTATGACAT
TGGTGGATAAATTCAACCCACACACATCACCACATGGAATCAGCTCAATATGTTGGAGCAGCAATAATAA
CTTTTTAGTAACAGCATCTTCCAGTGGCGACAAAATAGTTGTCTCAAGTTGCAAATGTAAACCTGTTCCA
CTTTTAGAGCTTGCTGAAGGGCAAAAGCAGACATGTGTCAATTTAAATTCTACATCTATGTATTTGGTAA
GCGGAGGCCTAAATAACACTGTTAATATTTGGGATTTAAAATCAAAAAGAGTTCATCGATCTCTTAAGGA
TCATAAAGATCAAGTAACTTGTGTAACATACAATTGGAATGATTGCTACATTGCTTCTGGATCTCTTAGT
GGTGAAATTATTTTACACAGTGTAACCACTAATTTATCTAGTACTCCTTTTGGCCATGGTAGTAACCAGT
CTGTTCGGCACTTGAAGTACTCCTTGTTTAAGAAATCACTACTGGGCAGTGTTTCGGATAATGGAATAGT
AACTCTCTGGGATGTAAATAGTCAGAGTCCATACCATAACTTTGACAGTGTACACAAAGCTCCAGCGTCA
GGCATCTGTTTTTCTCCTGTCAATGAATTGCTCTTTGTAACCATAGGCTTGGATAAAAGAATCATCCTCT
ATGACACTTCAAGTAAGAAGCTAGTGAAAACTTTAGTGGCTGACACTCCTCTAACTGCGGTAGATTTCAT
GCCTGATGGAGCCACTTTGGCTATTGGATCTTCCCGGGGGAAAATATATCAATATGATTTAAGAATGTTG
AAATCACCAGTTAAGACCATCAGTGCTCACAAGACATCTGTGCAGTGTATAGCATTTCAGTACTCCACTG
TTCTTACTAAGTCAAGTTTAAATAAAGGCTGTTCAAATAAGCCCACAACAGTGAACAAACGAAGTGTTAA
TGTGAATGCTGCTAGTGGAGGAGTTCAGAATTCCGGAATTGTCAGAGAAGCACCTGCCACGTCCATTGCC
ACAGTTCTACCACAACCTATGACATCAGCTATGGGGAAAGGAACAGTTGCTGTTCAAGAAAAAGCAGGTT
TGCCTCGAAGCATAAACACAGACACTTTATCTAAGGAAACAGACAGTGGAAAAAATCAGGATTTCTCCAG
CTTTGATGATACTGGGAAAAGTAGTTTAGGTGACATGTTCTCACCTATCAGAGATGATGCTGTAGTTAAC
AAGGGAAGTGATGAGTCCATAGGCAAAGGAGATGGCTTTGACTTTCTACCGCAGTTGAACTCAGTGTTTC
CTCCAAGAAAAAATCCAGTAACTTCAAGTACTTCAGTATTGCATTCTAGTCCTCTTAATGTTTTTATGGG
ATCTCCAGGGAAAGAGGAAAATGAAAACCGTGATCTAACAGCTGAGTCTAAGAAAATATATATGGGAAAA
CAGGAATCTAAAGACTCCTTCAAACAGTTAGCAAAGTTGGTCACATCTGGTGCTGAAAGTGGAAATCTAA
ATACCTCTCCATCATCTAACCAAACAAGAAATTCTGAGAAATTTGAAAAGCCAGAGAATGAAATTGAAGC
CCAGTTGATATGTGAACCCCCAATCAATGGATCCTCAACTCCAAATCCAAAGATAGCATCTTCTGTCACT
GCTGGAGTTGCCAGTTCACTCTCAGAAAAAATAGCCGACAGCATTGGAAATAACCGGCAAAATGCACCAT
TGACTTCCATTCAAATTCGTTTTATTCAGAACATGATACAGGAAACGTTGGATGACTTTAGAGAAGCATG
CCATAGGGACATTGTGAATTTGCAAGTGGAGATGATTAAACAGTTTCATATGCAACTGAATGAAATGCAT
TCTTTGCTGGAAAGATACTCAGTGAATGAAGGTTTAGTGGCTGAAATTGAAAGACTACGAGAAGAAAACA
AAAGATTACGGGCCCACTTTT
